Addgene plasmid #136704: pISH-Olfr17
Purpose: Template to synthesize riboprobes for in situ hybridization (ISH) for Olfr17
Depositing lab: Peter Mombaerts. Depositing organization: Max Planck Research Unit for Neurogenetics. Publication: The Zonal Organization of Odorant Receptor Gene Choice in the Main Olfactory Epithelium of the Mouse. Zapiec B, Mombaerts P. Cell Rep. 2020 Mar 24;30(12):4220-4234.e5. doi: 10.1016/j.celrep.2020.02.110. PubMed 32209480.
Backbone
  Vector backbone: pGEM-T-Easy
  Vector type: in situ probe
Growth in bacteria
  Bacterial resistance: Ampicillin, 100 μg/mL
  Growth temperature: 37°C
  Growth strain: DH5alpha
  Copy number: High Copy
Gene/Insert
  Gene/Insert name: Olfr17
  Species: M. musculus (mouse)
  Mutation: ISH Probe insert
  Entrez Gene: Olfr17 (a.k.a. MOR263-5, P2)
  Cloning method: Unknown
Terms and licenses: Academic/Nonprofit Terms; Industry Terms: Not Available to Industry
Depositor comments: ISH probe for mouse gene: Olfr17 aka MOR263-5 aka P2
How to cite: pISH-Olfr17 was a gift from Peter Mombaerts (Addgene plasmid # 136704 ; http://n2t.net/addgene:136704 ; RRID:Addgene_136704)
