[The description below was written by a language model from this plasmid's Addgene catalogue record and pLannotate feature annotations shown in this document.]
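Description:
pISH-Olfr17 is an in situ hybridization probe template built on the pGEM-T-Easy cloning vector, a small high-copy bacterial plasmid of 3,965 nt in the sequenced record. It is propagated in E. coli through a ColE1/pUC-type origin and selected with ampicillin via the β-lactamase gene and its own promoter. The backbone also carries an f1 phage origin, which permits single-stranded DNA production, and the lac promoter/operator and lacZα remnants of the vector's blue/white screening region, which the insert interrupts.

The payload is a fragment of the mouse odorant receptor gene Olfr17, also known as MOR263-5 or P2, described by the depositor simply as an ISH probe insert; the cloning method is not recorded. The automated annotation labels a roughly 945 nt stretch in this position as human OR10A4. This most likely reflects homology-based matching to a related odorant receptor in the reference database rather than the true identity of the insert, and the short hornet peptide hit just upstream is probably a spurious match as well.

The insert sits between an SP6 promoter on one side and a T7 promoter on the other, pointing toward each other. This allows in vitro run-off transcription from either strand with the corresponding phage RNA polymerase. The annotated receptor reading frame runs in the same direction as SP6, suggesting that T7 would give the antisense probe and SP6 the sense control, although the record does not state this explicitly. The labelled riboprobes detect Olfr17 transcripts in tissue, and the associated study concerns the zonal organization of odorant receptor gene choice in the mouse main olfactory epithelium.
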