Features (pLannotate 1.2.2; 14 found; start..end, strand, type, name):
     89..110     +  protein_bind   CAP binding site: CAP binding activates transcription in the presence of cAMP. E. coli catabolite activator protein
    125..155     +  promoter       lac promoter: promoter for the E. coli lac operon
    163..179     +  protein_bind   lac operator: The lac repressor binds to the lac operator to inhibit transcription in E. coli. This inhibition can be relieved by adding lactose or isopropyl-β-D-thiogalactopyranoside (IPTG). lac repressor encoded by lacI
    221..239     +  promoter       SP6 promoter: promoter for bacteriophage SP6 RNA polymerase
    251..313     +  CDS            VESPI_VESMG (fragment): Experimental evidence at protein level: Swiss-Prot protein existence level 1. Shows contractile activity on isolated ileum smooth muscle. From Vespa magnifica (Hornet).
    320..1264    +  CDS            OR10A4: O10A4_HUMAN - Also known as OR10A4P. Experimental evidence at transcript level: Swiss-Prot protein existence level 2. Odorant receptor (Potential). May be involved in taste perception. From Homo sapiens (Human).
   1327..1345    -  promoter       T7 promoter: promoter for bacteriophage T7 RNA polymerase
   1348..1505    +  CDS            lacZα (fragment): LacZα fragment of β-galactosidase; lacZ fragment
   1509..1937    +  rep_origin     f1 ori (sequence partly withheld): f1 bacteriophage origin of replication; arrow indicates direction of (+) strand synthesis
   1965..2015    -  misc_feature   bom (fragment): basis of mobility region from pBR322
   2042..2146    +  promoter       AmpR promoter: bla
   2147..3007    +  CDS            AmpR: β-lactamase; bla; confers resistance to ampicillin, carbenicillin, and related antibiotics
   3178..3766    +  rep_origin     ori: high-copy-number ColE1/pMB1/pBR322/pUC origin of replication
   3949..76      +  CDS            lacI (fragment) (across the origin): lac repressor; lacI; The lac repressor binds to the lac operator to inhibit transcription in E. coli. This inhibition can be relieved by adding lactose or isopropyl-β-D-thiogalactopyranoside (IPTG).
>Addgene plasmid #136704 | pISH-Olfr17 | addgene full sequence | sequence record 272903 | Addgene NGS Result
CGCCTCTCCCCGCGCGTTGGCCGATTCATTAATGCAGCTGGCACGACAGGTTTCCCGACTGGAAAGCGGG
CAGTGAGCGCAACGCAATTAATGTGAGTTAGCTCACTCATTAGGCACCCCAGGCTTTACACTTTATGCTT
CCGGCTCGTATGTTGTGTGGAATTGTGAGCGGATAACAATTTCACACAGGAAACAGCTATGACCATGATT
ACGCCAAGCTATTTAGGTGACACTATAGAATACTCAAGCTATGCATCCAACGCGTTGGGAGCTCTCCCAT
ATGGTCGACCTGCAGGCGGCCGCGAATTCACTAGTGATTATGACCTGGGGAAACTGGACAACTGTCAGGG
AATTTATCCTCATGAGCTTCTCAAGCTTGTCCTATGAAGTACAGGCTCTGCTATTTCTCCTGTTTTTGGT
CATTTACCTAGTCACACTCATGGGCAATGTCCTCATCATCCTGGTTACTACAGCTGACTCTGCTCTGCAA
AGTCCTATGTACTTCTTCCTCAGAAACTTATCCTTCCTGGAAATAGGCTTCAACTTGGTCATTGTGCCCA
AGATGTTGAGTACTCTGATACTCCAGGACAAAACCATCTCCTTCCTTGGCTGTGCTACTCAGATGTATTT
CTTCTTTTTCTTTGGAGCTGCTGAGTGCTGCCTCCTGGCCACAATGGCATATGACCGCTACATGGCGATC
TGTGATCCCTTGCACTACCCAATAATCATGAGCCGAAGATCCTGTGCCCAGCTAGCAGCTGCCTCTTGGT
TCTCCGGGTTCCCAGTAGCCACTGTGCAAACCACATGGATTTTCAGTTTCCCTTTTTGTGGCCCAAACAT
GGTGAACCACTTCTTCTGTGACAGCCCACCTGTCATAGCCCTAGTCTGTGCTGATACATCCCTATTTGAA
CTGGAGGCTCTAACAGCCACTGTCCTATTCATCCTCTTTCCTTTCTTGTTGATTCTGGGTTCCTATGTCC
GCATCCTCTCTACCATCTTTAGGATGCCTTCAGCTGAAGGGAAACGCAAAGCCTTTTCCACTTGCTCCTC
CCACCTCCTCGTTGTCTCCCTCTTCTACAGCACTGCCATCCTCACATACTTCCGGCCACGCTCAAACACC
TCCCCTGAGAACAAGAAAATGTTGTCACTCTCCTACACAGTTGTCACTCCCATGTTGAACCCCATCATCT
ACAGCTTAAGGAATAATGAGGTGAAGGCTGCATTGAGGCGAATCATTCACAGAACTCTGGGCCCTCAGAA
ACTATGAAATCGAATTCCCGCGGCCGCCATGGCGGCCGGGAGCATGCGACGTCGGGCCCAATTCGCCCTA
TAGTGAGTCGTATTACAATTCACTGGCCGTCGTTTTACAACGTCGTGACTGGGAAAACCCTGGCGTTACC
CAACTTAATCGCCTTGCAGCACATCCCCCTTTCGCCAGCTGGCGTAATAGCGAAGAGGCCCGCACCGATC
GCCCTTCCCAACAGTTGCGCAGCCTGAATGGCGAATGG
[124 nt withheld, positions 1509-1632]
C
[91 nt withheld, positions 1634-1724]
A
[49 nt withheld, positions 1726-1774]
CCTTTGACGTTGGAGTCCACGTTCTTT
[37 nt withheld, positions 1802-1838]
ACCCTATCTCGGTCTATTCTTTTGATTTATAAGGGATTTTGCCGATTTCGGCCTATTGGTTAAAAAATGA
GCTGATTTAACAAAAATTTAACGCGAATTTTAACAAAATATTAACGCTTACAATTTCCTGATGCGGTATT
TTCTCCTTACGCATCTGTGCGGTATTTCACACCGCATCAGGTGGCACTTTTCGGGGAAATGTGCGCGGAA
CCCCTATTTGTTTATTTTTCTAAATACATTCAAATATGTATCCGCTCATGAGACAATAACCCTGATAAAT
GCTTCAATAATATTGAAAAAGGAAGAGTATGAGTATTCAACATTTCCGTGTCGCCCTTATTCCCTTTTTT
GCGGCATTTTGCCTTCCTGTTTTTGCTCACCCAGAAACGCTGGTGAAAGTAAAAGATGCTGAAGATCAGT
TGGGTGCACGAGTGGGTTACATCGAACTGGATCTCAACAGCGGTAAGATCCTTGAGAGTTTTCGCCCCGA
AGAACGTTTTCCAATGATGAGCACTTTTAAAGTTCTGCTATGTGGCGCGGTATTATCCCGTATTGACGCC
GGGCAAGAGCAACTCGGTCGCCGCATACACTATTCTCAGAATGACTTGGTTGAGTACTCACCAGTCACAG
AAAAGCATCTTACGGATGGCATGACAGTAAGAGAATTATGCAGTGCTGCCATAACCATGAGTGATAACAC
TGCGGCCAACTTACTTCTGACAACGATCGGAGGACCGAAGGAGCTAACCGCTTTTTTGCACAACATGGGG
GATCATGTAACTCGCCTTGATCGTTGGGAACCGGAGCTGAATGAAGCCATACCAAACGACGAGCGTGACA
CCACGATGCCTGTAGCAATGGCAACAACGTTGCGCAAACTATTAACTGGCGAACTACTTACTCTAGCTTC
CCGGCAACAATTAATAGACTGGATGGAGGCGGATAAAGTTGCAGGACCACTTCTGCGCTCGGCCCTTCCG
GCTGGCTGGTTTATTGCTGATAAATCTGGAGCCGGTGAGCGTGGGTCTCGCGGTATCATTGCAGCACTGG
GGCCAGATGGTAAGCCCTCCCGTATCGTAGTTATCTACACGACGGGGAGTCAGGCAACTATGGATGAACG
AAATAGACAGATCGCTGAGATAGGTGCCTCACTGATTAAGCATTGGTAACTGTCAGACCAAGTTTACTCA
TATATACTTTAGATTGATTTAAAACTTCATTTTTAATTTAAAAGGATCTAGGTGAAGATCCTTTTTGATA
ATCTCATGACCAAAATCCCTTAACGTGAGTTTTCGTTCCACTGAGCGTCAGACCCCGTAGAAAAGATCAA
AGGATCTTCTTGAGATCCTTTTTTTCTGCGCGTAATCTGCTGCTTGCAAACAAAAAAACCACCGCTACCA
GCGGTGGTTTGTTTGCCGGATCAAGAGCTACCAACTCTTTTTCCGAAGGTAACTGGCTTCAGCAGAGCGC
AGATACCAAATACTGTTCTTCTAGTGTAGCCGTAGTTAGGCCACCACTTCAAGAACTCTGTAGCACCGCC
TACATACCTCGCTCTGCTAATCCTGTTACCAGTGGCTGCTGCCAGTGGCGATAAGTCGTGTCTTACCGGG
TTGGACTCAAGACGATAGTTACCGGATAAGGCGCAGCGGTCGGGCTGAACGGGGGGTTCGTGCACACAGC
CCAGCTTGGAGCGAACGACCTACACCGAACTGAGATACCTACAGCGTGAGCTATGAGAAAGCGCCACGCT
TCCCGAAGGGAGAAAGGCGGACAGGTATCCGGTAAGCGGCAGGGTCGGAACAGGAGAGCGCACGAGGGAG
CTTCCAGGGGGAAACGCCTGGTATCTTTATAGTCCTGTCGGGTTTCGCCACCTCTGACTTGAGCGTCGAT
TTTTGTGATGCTCGTCAGGGGGGCGGAGCCTATGGAAAAACGCCAGCAACGCGGCCTTTTTACGGTTCCT
GGCCTTTTGCTGGCCTTTTGCTCACATGTTCTTTCCTGCGTTATCCCCTGATTCTGTGGATAACCGTATT
ACCGCCTTTGAGTGAGCTGATACCGCTCGCCGCAGCCGAACGACCGAGCGCAGCGAGTCAGTGAGCGAGG
AAGCGGAAGAGCGCCCAATACGCAAAC
